>Addgene plasmid #39663 | KHBD00579 | depositor partial sequence | sequence record 50103 | KHBD00579 sequence 768 bps
ATGCGAATTCTGAATTGCCGCATTTGCTCTAGATCAGATGCCCCAATAGACCTTTTTGGTCCAGGAAACG
GTCATCTAGTTCGTCAAATTCACTCCATTACTGGGGTGGAGCTAAGCTGCAAGAAAGAAATATCCGGCCA
AATGTGCACGACTTGCCTGGACAATCTGCAGGCAGCCATTAAGTTCCGCCAGCGCTGCATCATTGCCGAG
AAACAGAATCTGGAAAGGATTGAGTGCGACAGCAAGGATTGCTCCACAGATCCAATAATATACGAAGACA
TCGATGATAACCAAATTGAGAGTGAGTTGGACGAGTCCATTCTATGTCCTGAAGTCAAAGATCTTCCAAT
GCCAAGTGCTGAAAAGGTCTCAGCACCGACTAGTTTGAACCATCAAAAGTCAATTGGAGGAGGTACTGGT
CCATATGTATGCCCTGATTGCGGAAGGATCATTAACAATAAGTCAAACTTTCAAGAGCACACGCTCCGGC
ACACAGGCATCAAGAATTTCCACTGTGTTTTTTTGAATTGTGAAAGGAGCTTTGCAACTCGAAAGGAACT
GACTAGCCATACGCGTATCCACACGGGCGAGCAGCCATACGTGTGCGTCTACTGTCCACGTCGGTTCTCC
TCTTCAGGCGCTCGCCAGGAGCACCATCGCCGCCATCGGAACGAACGCCGCTACGAGTGCGACACGTGCA
AAAAGAGTTTTGTAAGCTCCGGATGTCTCAGGAAGCACAAGATGATCCATGTGGATGCGCGGAATCAC
