>Addgene plasmid #39663 | KHBD00579 | addgene partial sequence | sequence record 53436 | M13-F20 5'-TGTAAAACGACGGCCAGT-3'
GATTTTATTTTGACTGATAGTGACCTGTTCGTTGCAACAAATTGATGAGCAATGCTTTTTTATAATGCCA
ACTTTGTACAAAAAAGTTGGCACCATGCGAATTCTGAATTGCCGCATTTGCTCTAGATCAGATGCCCCAA
TAGACCTTTTTGGTCCAGGAAACGGTCATCTAGTTCGTCAAATTCACTCCATTACTGGGGTGGAGCTAAG
CTGCAAGAAAGAAATATCCGGCCAAATGTGCACGACTTGCCTGGACAATCTGCAGGCAGCCATTAAGTTC
CGCCAGCGCTGCATCATTGCCGAGAAACAGAATCTGGAAAGGATTGAGTGCGACAGCAAGGATTGCTCCA
CAGATCCAATAATATACGAAGACATCGATGATAACCAAATTGAGAGTGAGTTGGACGAGTCCATTCTATG
TCCTGAAGTCAAAGATCTTCCAATGCCAAGTGCTGAAAAGGTCTCAGCACCGACTAGTTTGAACCATCAA
AAGTCAATTGGAGGAGGTACTGGTCCATATGTATGCCCTGATTGCGGAAGGATCATTAACAATAAGTCAA
ACTTTCAAGAGCACACGCTCCGGCACACAGGCATCAAGAATTTCCACTGTGTTTTTTTGAATTGTGAAAG
GAGCTTTGCAACTCGAAAGGAACTGACTAGCCATACGCGTATCCACACGGGCGAGCAGCCATACGTGTGC
GTCTACTGTC
