[The description below was written by a language model from this plasmid's Addgene catalogue record.]
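Description:
KHBD00579 is a Gateway entry clone built in the pDONR221 backbone (Invitrogen) that carries the open reading frame of the Drosophila melanogaster gene CG6813 (FBgn0037923). The insert is recorded as 768 bp in a backbone of about 2.5 kb once the donor cassette has been replaced. The plasmid is maintained in E. coli as a high-copy vector under kanamycin selection. No feature table accompanies the record, so the exact positions of the recombination sites, origin and marker cannot be given. As the product of Gateway cloning into a DONR vector, the ORF would be expected to sit between attL recombination sites, with M13 forward and reverse primer sites flanking the insert for sequence verification.

The construct has no promoter driving the insert, so it is not an expression plasmid in itself. It serves as a shuttle clone from which the CG6813 coding sequence can be moved by LR recombination into any compatible Gateway destination vector, which then supplies the promoter, tags and host-specific elements. The depositor notes that ORFs in this collection were cloned open-ended, without a stop codon, which allows in-frame C-terminal fusions to tags or functional domains encoded by the destination vector. It also means that a destination vector must provide a downstream stop codon.

The clone belongs to a collection generated for automated screening of protein–DNA interactions at Drosophila regulatory elements, according to the associated publication title. The record does not describe the function of the CG6813 protein.
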