Addgene plasmid #39663: KHBD00579
Depositing lab: Bart Deplancke. Depositing organization: Swiss Federal Institute of Technology (EPFL). Publication: Automated protein-DNA interaction screening of Drosophila regulatory elements. Korneel Hens, Jean-Daniel Feuz, Alina Isakova, Antonina Lagovitina, Andreas Massouras, Julien Bryois, Patrick Callaerts, Susan E. Celniker, Bart Deplancke. Nat Methods. 2011 Oct 30;8(12):1065-70. 10.1038/nmeth.1763 PubMed 22037703.
Backbone
  Vector backbone: pDONR221
  Backbone manufacturer: Invitrogen
  Backbone size w/o insert (bp): 2536
  Vector type: Gateway DONR vector
Growth in bacteria
  Bacterial resistance: Kanamycin, 50 μg/mL
  Growth temperature: 37°C
  Growth strain: DH5alpha
  Copy number: High Copy
Gene/Insert
  Gene/Insert name: CG6813 (alt name: FBgn0037923)
  Species: D. melanogaster (fly)
  Insert size (bp): 768
  Entrez Gene: CG6813 (a.k.a. Dmel_CG6813, CG31372, Dmel\CG6813)
  Promoter: none
  Cloning method: Gateway Cloning
  Sequencing primers: 5′ M13-F20; 3′ M13R
Terms and licenses: Academic/Nonprofit Terms; Industry Terms: Not Available to Industry
Depositor comments: Please note that the ORFs in this collection were cloned open-ended (without a stop codon).
How to cite: KHBD00579 was a gift from Bart Deplancke (Addgene plasmid # 39663 ; http://n2t.net/addgene:39663 ; RRID:Addgene_39663)
